>Addgene plasmid #185012 | pET-45b-HP1a-mCherry | addgene full sequence | sequence record 364585 | Addgene NGS Result
ACTGATTAAGCATTGGTAACTGTCAGACCAAGTTTACTCATATATACTTTAGATTGATTTAAAACTTCAT
TTTTAATTTAAAAGGATCTAGGTGAAGATCCTTTTTGATAATCTCATGCCATCGTGCCGCCAGAAATTGT
AAACGTTAATATTTTGTTAAAATTCGCGTTAAATTTTTGTTAAATCAGCTCATTTTTTAACCAATAGGCC
GAAATCGGCAAAATCCCTTATAAATCAAAAGAATAGACCGAGATAGGGT
[37 nt withheld, positions 260-296]
AAAGAACGTGGACTCCAACGTCAAAGG
[49 nt withheld, positions 324-372]
T
[91 nt withheld, positions 374-464]
G
[124 nt withheld, positions 466-589]
CCCATTCGCCAATCCGGATATAGTTCCTCCTTTCAGCAAAAAACCCCTCAAGACCCGTTTAGAGGCCCCA
AGGGGTTATGCTAGTTATTGCTCAGCGGTGGCAGCAGCCTAGGTTAATTAAGCTGCGCTAGTAGACGAGT
CCATGTGCTGGCGTTCAAATTTCGCAGCAGCGGTTTCTTTACCAGACTCGAGTGCGGCCGCACAGCTCTT
CGCGCTTTCTTTTTCTTTGTTTTCCGCATCCTCTGGATATGCGTGCCACGTCAGTCTCTCTTCATAAAAT
GCTATCACAATCTGTGGACACTTCACGTTAGCTTCTTTTGCAAGAACCAGGTCAGCTTCATCTGTGTCTT
TCCATTTCATTAAGAACATTAAGTCACCGCAGGAATCTGTTGCTCCGATGATCTTTTCTGGTTCCAGTCC
TCTCTCAAAGCCCCGAGCGATATCATTGCTTTGCTCTCTCTTTTTTTTAGATTTAATATCATCAGCGCTG
TTGGAGAAACTGGATTTCCTCTTGTTTCCTTCTGATTTCTCCCTGGGCTTATTGTTTTCACCCTCCTTCA
TCTTCTTATACTTTTTCATAAACTCAGAAATTAGTTCAGGACAATCCAAGTTCTTCTCAGGTTCCCAAGT
ATTGTGCTCCTCAGAAAAGCCTTTCCACTTCAACAGATATTCCACTTGCCCCTTAACCATGCGCCTGTCC
AACACCTTTTCCACCACATATTCCTCCTCATCCTCTGAAGAAGAGCTGTCGGCTGTCCTCTTGGTCTTCT
TTCCCATATCCGTGTACTTGTACAATTCATCCATGCCCCCTGTGCTATGTCTGCCCTCGGCCCGCTCGTA
CTGTTCCACGATGGTATAGTCTTCGTTATGGGATGTAATATCCAGTTTGATATTCACGTTGTATGCCCCA
GGAAGCTGAACGGGTTTCTTGGCCTTATAGGTGGTTTTGACCTCAGCATCATAATGTCCCCCATCCTTCA
GCTTGAGTCGCTGCTTGATTTCTCCCTTCAGTGCTCCGTCCTCGGGATACATGCGTTCTGAGCTGGCTTC
CCAGCCCATAGTTTTCTTCTGCATCACGGGGCCGTCTGATGGGAAGTTAGTGCCCCGAAGTTTAACCTTA
TAGATAAATTCTCCGTCCTGAAGAGAGCTGTCCTGGGTAACTGTGACTACACCGCCATCCTCAAAATTCA
TTACCCGTTCCCACTTGAACCCTTCAGGGAAGCTCAGTTTCAAGTAGTCCGGAATATCGGCAGGGTGCTT
AACGTAAGCCTTAGAGCCGTACATAAACTGGGGTGACAGGATGTCCCAGGCGAAAGGCAGGGGGCCACCC
TTGGTCACCTTCAGTTTGGCCGTCTGTGTCCCTTCATAGGGTCGCCCCTCGCCTTCGCCCTCGATTTCGA
ACTCGTGACCGTTCACAGATCCCTCCATATGCACCTTGAACCGCATAAACTCTTTAATTATAGCCATATT
ATCCTCCTCTCCTTTGGAAACCATTCCAGAACCGGATTGGAAGTACAGGTTTTCCTCGATCCCATGGTGA
TGGTGATGGTGCATGGTATATCTCCTTCTTAAAGTTAAACAAAATTATTTCTAGAGGGGAATTGTTATCC
GCTCACAATTCCCCTATAGTGAGTCGTATTAATTTCGCGGGATCGAGATCGATCTCGATCCTCTACGCCG
GACGCATCGTGGCCGGCATCACCGGCGCCACAGGTGCGGTTGCTGGCGCCTATATCGCCGACATCACCGA
TGGGGAAGATCGGGCTCGCCACTTCGGGCTCATGAGCGCTTGTTTCGGCGTGGGTATGGTGGCAGGCCCC
GTGGCCGGGGGACTGTTGGGCGCCATCTCCTTGCATGCACCATTCCTTGCGGCGGCGGTGCTCAACGGCC
TCAACCTACTACTGGGCTGCTTCCTAATGCAGGAGTCGCATAAGGGAGAGCGTCGAGATCCCGGACACCA
TCGAATGGCGCAAAACCTTTCGCGGTATGGCATGATAGCGCCCGGAAGAGAGTCAATTCAGGGTGGTGAA
TGTGAAACCAGTAACGTTATACGATGTCGCAGAGTATGCCGGTGTCTCTTATCAGACCGTTTCCCGCGTG
GTGAACCAGGCCAGCCACGTTTCTGCGAAAACGCGGGAAAAAGTGGAAGCGGCGATGGCGGAGCTGAATT
ACATTCCCAACCGCGTGGCACAACAACTGGCGGGCAAACAGTCGTTGCTGATTGGCGTTGCCACCTCCAG
TCTGGCCCTGCACGCGCCGTCGCAAATTGTCGCGGCGATTAAATCTCGCGCCGATCAACTGGGTGCCAGC
GTGGTGGTGTCGATGGTAGAACGAAGCGGCGTCGAAGCCTGTAAAGCGGCGGTGCACAATCTTCTCGCGC
AACGCGTCAGTGGGCTGATCATTAACTATCCGCTGGATGACCAGGATGCCATTGCTGTGGAAGCTGCCTG
CACTAATGTTCCGGCGTTATTTCTTGATGTCTCTGACCAGACACCCATCAACAGTATTATTTTCTCCCAT
GAAGACGGTACGCGACTGGGCGTGGAGCATCTGGTCGCATTGGGTCACCAGCAAATCGCGCTGTTAGCGG
GCCCATTAAGTTCTGTCTCGGCGCGTCTGCGTCTGGCTGGCTGGCATAAATATCTCACTCGCAATCAAAT
TCAGCCGATAGCGGAACGGGAAGGCGACTGGAGTGCCATGTCCGGTTTTCAACAAACCATGCAAATGCTG
AATGAGGGCATCGTTCCCACTGCGATGCTGGTTGCCAACGATCAGATGGCGCTGGGCGCAATGCGCGCCA
TTACCGAGTCCGGGCTGCGCGTTGGTGCGGACATCTCGGTAGTGGGATACGACGATACCGAAGACAGCTC
ATGTTATATCCCGCCGTTAACCACCATCAAACAGGATTTTCGCCTGCTGGGGCAAACCAGCGTGGACCGC
TTGCTGCAACTCTCTCAGGGCCAGGCGGTGAAGGGCAATCAGCTGTTGCCCGTCTCACTGGTGAAAAGAA
AAACCACCCTGGCGCCCAATACGCAAACCGCCTCTCCCCGCGCGTTGGCCGATTCATTAATGCAGCTGGC
ACGACAGGTTTCCCGACTGGAAAGCGGGCAGTGAGCGCAACGCAATTAATGTAAGTTAGCTCACTCATTA
GGCACCGGGATCTCGACCGATGCCCTTGAGAGCCTTCAACCCAGTCAGCTCCTTCCGGTGGGCGCGGGGC
ATGACTAGCATGATCGTGCTCCTGTCGTTGAGGACCCGGCTAGGCTGGCGGGGTTGCCTTACTGGTTAGC
AGAATGAATCACCGATACGCGAGCGAACGTGAAGCGACTGCTGCTGCAAAACGTCTGCGACCTGAGCAAC
AACATGAATGGTCTTCGGTTTCCGTGTTTCGTAAAGTCTGGAAACGCGGAAGTCAGCGCCCTGCACCATT
ATGTTCCGGATCTGCATCGCAGGATGCTGCTGGCTACCCTGTGGAACACCTACATCTGTATTAACGAAGC
GCTGGCATTGACCCTGAGTGATTTTTCTCTGGTCCCGCCGCATCCATACCGCCAGTTGTTTACCCTCACA
ACGTTCCAGTAACCGGGCATGTTCATCATCAGTAACCCGTATCGTGAGCATCCTCTCTCGTTTCATCGGT
ATCATTACCCCCATGAACAGAAATCCCCCTTACACGGAGGCATCAGTGACCAAACAGGAAAAAACCGCCC
TTAACATGGCCCGCTTTATCAGAAGCCAGACATTAACGCTTCTGGAGAAACTCAACGAGCTGGACGCGGA
TGAACAGGCAGACATCTGTGAATCGCTTCACGACCACGCTGATGAGCTTTACCGCAGCTGCCTCGCGCGT
TTCGGTGATGACGGTGAAAACCTCTGACACATGCAGCTCCCGGAGACGGTCACAGCTTGTCTGTAAGCGG
ATGCCGGGAGCAGACAAGCCCGTCAGGGCGCGTCAGCGGGTGTTGGCGGGTGTCGGGGCGCAGCCATGAC
CCAGTCACGTAGCGATAGCGGAGTGTATACTGGCTTAACTATGCGGCATCAGAGCAGATTGTACTGAGAG
TGCACCATTGCGGTGTGAAATACCGCACAGATGCGTAAGGAGAAAATACCGCATCAGGCGCTCTTCCGCT
TCCTCGCTCACTGACTCGCTGCGCTCGGTCGTTCGGCTGCGGCGAGCGGTATCAGCTCACTCAAAGGCGG
TAATACGGTTATCCACAGAATCAGGGGATAACGCAGGAAAGAACATGTGAGCAAAAGGCCAGCAAAAGGC
CAGGAACCGTAAAAAGGCCGCGTTGCTGGCGTTTTTCCATAGGCTCCGCCCCCCTGACGAGCATCACAAA
AATCGACGCTCAAGTCAGAGGTGGCGAAACCCGACAGGACTATAAAGATACCAGGCGTTTCCCCCTGGAA
GCTCCCTCGTGCGCTCTCCTGTTCCGACCCTGCCGCTTACCGGATACCTGTCCGCCTTTCTCCCTTCGGG
AAGCGTGGCGCTTTCTCATAGCTCACGCTGTAGGTATCTCAGTTCGGTGTAGGTCGTTCGCTCCAAGCTG
GGCTGTGTGCACGAACCCCCCGTTCAGCCCGACCGCTGCGCCTTATCCGGTAACTATCGTCTTGAGTCCA
ACCCGGTAAGACACGACTTATCGCCACTGGCAGCAGCCACTGGTAACAGGATTAGCAGAGCGAGGTATGT
AGGCGGTGCTACAGAGTTCTTGAAGTGGTGGCCTAACTACGGCTACACTAGAAGGACAGTATTTGGTATC
TGCGCTCTGCTGAAGCCAGTTACCTTCGGAAAAAGAGTTGGTAGCTCTTGATCCGGCAAACAAACCACCG
CTGGTAGCGGTGGTTTTTTTGTTTGCAAGCAGCAGATTACGCGCAGAAAAAAAGGATCTCAAGAAGATCC
TTTGATCTTTTCTACGGGGTCTGACGCTCAGTGGAACGAAAACTCACGTTAAGGGATTTTGGTCATGACC
TATTTGTTTATTTTTCTAAATACATTCAAATATGTATCCGCTCATGAGACAATAACCCTGATAAATGCTT
CAATCATGATTGAAAAAGGAAGAGTATGAGTATTCAACATTTCCGTGTCGCCCTTATTCCCTTTTTTGCG
GCATTTTGCCTTCCTGTTTTTGCTCACCCAGAAACGCTGGTGAAAGTAAAAGATGCTGAAGATCAGTTGG
GTGCACGAGTGGGTTACATCGAACTGGATCTCAACAGCGGTAAGATCCTTGAGAGTTTTCGCCCCGAAGA
ACGTTTTCCAATGATGAGCACTTTTAAAGTTCTGCTATGTGGCGCGGTATTATCCCGTATTGACGCCGGG
CAAGAGCAACTCGGTCGCCGCATACACTATTCTCAGAATGACTTGGTTGAGTACTCACCAGTCACAGAAA
AGCATCTTACGGATGGCATGACAGTAAGAGAATTATGCAGTGCTGCCATAACCATGAGTGATAACACTGC
GGCCAACTTACTTCTGACAACGATCGGAGGACCGAAGGAGCTAACCGCTTTTTTGCACAACATGGGGGAT
CATGTAACTCGCCTTGATCGTTGGGAACCGGAGCTGAATGAAGCCATACCAAACGACGAGCGTGACACCA
CGATGCCTGTAGCAATGGCAACAACGTTGCGCAAACTATTAACTGGCGAACTACTTACTCTAGCTTCCCG
GCAACAATTAATAGACTGGATGGAGGCGGATAAAGTTGCAGGACCACTTCTGCGCTCGGCCCTTCCGGCT
GGCTGGTTTATTGCTGATAAATCTGGAGCCGGTGAGCGTGGGTCTCGCGGTATCATTGCAGCACTGGGGC
CAGATGGTAAGCCCTCCCGTATCGTAGTTATCTACACGACGGGGAGTCAGGCAACTATGGATGAACGAAA
TAGACAGATCGCTGAGATAGGTGCCTC
Features (pLannotate 1.2.2; 22 found; start..end, strand, type, name):
    134..589     -  rep_origin     f1 ori (sequence partly withheld): f1 bacteriophage origin of replication; arrow indicates direction of (+) strand synthesis
    626..673     -  terminator     T7 terminator: transcription terminator for bacteriophage T7 RNA polymerase
    681..698     -  CDS            SET1 (fragment): solubility-enhancement tag derived from T7 phage gene 10B
    728..769     -  CDS            S-Tag (fragment): affinity and epitope tag derived from pancreatic ribonuclease A
    794..1366    -  CDS            Cbx5: CBX5_MOUSE - Also known as Hp1a. Experimental evidence at protein level: Swiss-Prot protein existence level 1. Component of heterochromatin that recognizes and binds histone H3 tails methylated at 'Lys-9' (H3K9me), leading to epigenetic repression. In contrast, it is excluded from chromatin when 'Tyr-41' of histone H3 is phosphorylated (H3Y41ph). Can interact with lamin-B receptor (LBR). This interaction can contribute to the association of the heterochromatin with the inner nuclear membrane. Involved in the formation of functional kinetochore through interaction with MIS12 complex proteins (B
   1376..2083    -  CDS            mCherry: mCherry is a basic (constitutively fluorescent) red fluorescent protein published in 2004, derived from Discosoma sp.. It is reported to be a very rapidly-maturing monomer with low acid sensitivity.
   2097..2113    -  CDS            TEV site (fragment): tobacco etch virus (TEV) protease recognition and cleavage site
   2123..2140    -  CDS            6xHis: 6xHis affinity tag
   2150..2172    -  RBS            RBS: efficient ribosome binding site from bacteriophage T7 gene 10 (Olins and Rangwala, 1989)
   2187..2211    -  protein_bind   lac operator: The lac repressor binds to the lac operator to inhibit transcription in E. coli. This inhibition can be relieved by adding lactose or isopropyl-β-D-thiogalactopyranoside (IPTG). lac repressor encoded by lacI
   2212..2230    -  promoter       T7 promoter: promoter for bacteriophage T7 RNA polymerase
   2256..2535    +  CDS            TcR (fragment): tetracycline efflux protein; tet; confers resistance to tetracycline
   2543..2620    +  promoter       lacI promoter: lacI
   2621..3703    +  CDS            lacI: lac repressor; lacI; The lac repressor binds to the lac operator to inhibit transcription in E. coli. This inhibition can be relieved by adding lactose or isopropyl-β-D-thiogalactopyranoside (IPTG).
   3716..3737    +  protein_bind   CAP binding site: CAP binding activates transcription in the presence of cAMP. E. coli catabolite activator protein
   3752..3816    +  CDS            TcR (fragment): tetracycline efflux protein; tet; confers resistance to tetracycline
   3878..4258    -  CDS            YPB1_ECOLX: Protein predicted: Swiss-Prot protein existence level 4. From Escherichia coli.
   4275..4466    +  CDS            rop: Rop protein, which maintains plasmids at low copy number; rop
   4568..4707    +  misc_feature   bom: basis of mobility region from pBR322
   4893..5481    -  rep_origin     ori: high-copy-number ColE1/pMB1/pBR322/pUC origin of replication
   5562..5654    +  promoter       AmpR promoter: bla
   5655..19      +  CDS            AmpR (across the origin): β-lactamase; bla; confers resistance to ampicillin, carbenicillin, and related antibiotics
