[The description below was written by a language model from this plasmid's Addgene catalogue record and pLannotate feature annotations shown in this document.]
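Description:
pET-45b-HP1a-mCherry is a bacterial expression plasmid built on the pET-45(b+) backbone for producing a recombinant, fluorescently labelled form of mouse heterochromatin protein 1 alpha (Cbx5/HP1a) in E. coli. It replicates from a pBR322/ColE1-type origin accompanied by the rop gene and the bom region, which is consistent with its catalogue listing as low copy, and it is selected with ampicillin through the β-lactamase (AmpR) gene. An f1 origin is also present. Short tetracycline-resistance fragments detected in the annotation are backbone remnants rather than a functional marker.

The expression cassette is the standard pET arrangement: a T7 promoter followed by a lac operator and the T7 gene 10 ribosome binding site, with a T7 terminator downstream and a plasmid-borne lacI gene supplying repressor. Transcription therefore depends on a host that provides T7 RNA polymerase and is induced with IPTG. According to the feature table, the open reading frame runs in the order N-terminal 6xHis tag, a partially matched TEV protease site, mCherry, and then the Cbx5 coding sequence, so mCherry sits between the His tag and HP1a despite the order suggested by the plasmid name. Fragments of the vector's S-tag and a solubility tag lie downstream of Cbx5; the record does not show whether they are translated. The insert was assembled by Gibson cloning.

The His tag allows metal-affinity purification of the fusion, and mCherry allows it to be visualised directly. The associated publication concerns transcriptional condensates, suggesting use of the purified protein in fluorescence-based in vitro assays, although the record does not specify the experiments.
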