Addgene plasmid #185012: pET-45b-HP1a-mCherry
Purpose: Bacterial Expression of 6xHis CBX5 (HP1a) mCherry Fusion Protein
Depositing lab: Denes Hnisz. Depositing organization: Max Planck Institute for Molecular Genetics. Publication: Hijacking of transcriptional condensates by endogenous retroviruses. Asimi V, Sampath Kumar A, Niskanen H, Riemenschneider C, Hetzel S, Naderi J, Fasching N, Popitsch N, Du M, Kretzmer H, Smith ZD, Weigert R, Walther M, Mamde S, Meierhofer D, Wittler L, Buschow R, Timmermann B, Cisse II, Ameres SL, Meissner A, Hnisz D. Nat Genet. 2022 Aug;54(8):1238-1247. doi: 10.1038/s41588-022-01132-w. Epub 2022 Jul 21. PubMed 35864192.
Backbone
  Vector backbone: pET-45(b+)
  Vector type: Bacterial Expression
Growth in bacteria
  Bacterial resistance: Ampicillin, 100 μg/mL
  Growth temperature: 37°C
  Growth strain: NEB Stable
  Copy number: Low Copy
Gene/Insert
  Gene/Insert name: CBX5 (HP1a)
  Species: M. musculus (mouse)
  Entrez Gene: Cbx5 (a.k.a. 2610029O15Rik, HP1, Hp1a, Hp1alpha)
  Cloning method: Gibson Cloning
Terms and licenses: Academic/Nonprofit Terms; Industry Terms: Not Available to Industry
How to cite: pET-45b-HP1a-mCherry was a gift from Denes Hnisz (Addgene plasmid # 185012 ; http://n2t.net/addgene:185012 ; RRID:Addgene_185012)
